Addgene plasmid #128226: pAK009
Purpose: classic sgRNA backbone for tRNA-gRNA array, Position 3
Depositing lab: Vladimir Nekrasov. Depositing organization: Rothamsted Research. Publication: A modular cloning toolkit for genome editing in plants. Hahn F, Korolev A, Sanjurjo Loures L, Nekrasov V. BMC Plant Biol. 2020 Apr 23;20(1):179. doi: 10.1186/s12870-020-02388-2. PubMed 32326901.
Backbone
  Vector backbone: pUC57-Kan-mini
  Backbone manufacturer: GenScript
  Vector type: Plant Expression, CRISPR, Synthetic Biology
Growth in bacteria
  Bacterial resistance: Kanamycin, 50 μg/mL
  Growth temperature: 37°C
  Growth strain: DH5alpha
  Copy number: High Copy
Gene/Insert
  Gene/Insert name: classic sgRNA backbone for tRNA-gRNA array, Position 3
  Species: Synthetic
Terms and licenses: Academic/Nonprofit Terms; Industry Terms: Not Available to Industry
How to cite: pAK009 was a gift from Vladimir Nekrasov (Addgene plasmid # 128226 ; http://n2t.net/addgene:128226 ; RRID:Addgene_128226)
