[The description below was written by a language model from this plasmid's Addgene catalogue record and pLannotate feature annotations shown in this document.]
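Description:
pAK009 is a small (about 2.6 kb) cloning module built on the pUC57-Kan-mini backbone, forming part of a modular cloning toolkit for plant genome editing. It is propagated in E. coli as a high-copy plasmid through its ColE1/pUC-type origin and is selected with kanamycin via the KanR aminoglycoside phosphotransferase gene. Short annotated fragments of rop, bom and lacI appear to be backbone or cassette remnants rather than functional elements.

The synthetic insert is described as the classic sgRNA backbone for a tRNA-gRNA array, Position 3. In the feature table, a partial Streptococcus pyogenes Cas9 guide RNA scaffold is followed directly by a tRNA. Next comes a lacZα cassette (CAP binding site, lac promoter, lac operator, pUC-type multiple cloning site and a lacZα fragment), and then a second partial gRNA scaffold. This layout suggests that the lacZα unit is a replaceable placeholder, swapped for a user-chosen spacer so that correct clones can be identified by blue/white screening, although the record does not describe the cloning mechanism or the restriction sites involved.

In tRNA-gRNA arrays, several guides are transcribed as one polycistronic RNA, and the host's endogenous tRNA-processing enzymes cut at the tRNA units to release individual sgRNAs. The "Position 3" label indicates that this module supplies the third unit in such an ordered array. No plant promoter, terminator or Cas9 gene is annotated here, so pAK009 is a building block for assembling multiplexed guide expression constructs rather than a standalone plant expression vector.
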