Features (pLannotate 1.2.2; 13 found; start..end, strand, type, name):
     73..112     +  misc_RNA       gRNA scaffold (fragment): guide RNA scaffold for the Streptococcus pyogenes CRISPR/Cas9 system
    118..188     +  ncRNA          tRNA: Accession: RF00005 - tRNA
    198..240     +  CDS            lacI (fragment): lac repressor; lacI; The lac repressor binds to the lac operator to inhibit transcription in E. coli. This inhibition can be relieved by adding lactose or isopropyl-β-D-thiogalactopyranoside (IPTG).
    253..274     +  protein_bind   CAP binding site: CAP binding activates transcription in the presence of cAMP. E. coli catabolite activator protein
    289..319     +  promoter       lac promoter: promoter for the E. coli lac operon
    327..343     +  protein_bind   lac operator: The lac repressor binds to the lac operator to inhibit transcription in E. coli. This inhibition can be relieved by adding lactose or isopropyl-β-D-thiogalactopyranoside (IPTG). lac repressor encoded by lacI
    380..436     -  misc_feature   MCS: pUC18/19 multiple cloning site
    433..590     +  CDS            lacZα (fragment): LacZα fragment of β-galactosidase; lacZ fragment
    596..695     -  misc_feature   bom (fragment): basis of mobility region from pBR322
    784..834     +  misc_RNA       gRNA scaffold (fragment): guide RNA scaffold for the Streptococcus pyogenes CRISPR/Cas9 system
    911..1499    -  rep_origin     ori: high-copy-number ColE1/pMB1/pBR322/pUC origin of replication
   1677..2486    -  CDS            KanR: aminoglycoside phosphotransferase; aph(3')-Ia; confers resistance to kanamycin in bacteria or G418 (Geneticin®) in eukaryotes
   2593..35      +  CDS            rop (fragment) (across the origin): Rop protein, which maintains plasmids at low copy number; rop
>Addgene plasmid #128226 | pAK009 | addgene full sequence | sequence record 252856 | Addgene NGS Result
TCGCGCGTTTCGGTGATGACGGTGAAAACCTCTGACACATGCAGCTCCCGGACGTCATTGTCGATGGTCT
CAAGTCCGTTATCAACTTGAAAAAGTGGCACCGAGTCGGTGCAACAAAGCACCAGTGGTCTAGTGGTAGA
ATAGTACCCTGCCACGGTACAGACCCGGGTTCGATTCCCGGCTGGTGCATTGTCTTCGCAGCTGGCACGA
CAGGTTTCCCGACTGGAAAGCGGGCAGTGAGCGCAACGCAATTAATGTGAGTTAGCTCACTCATTAGGCA
CCCCAGGCTTTACACTTTATGCTTCCGGCTCGTATGTTGTGTGGAATTGTGAGCGGATAACAATTTCACA
CAGGAAACAGCTATGACCATGATTACGCCAAGCTTGCATGCCTGCAGGTCGACTCTAGAGGATCCCCGGG
TACCGAGCTCGAATTCACTGGCCGTCGTTTTACAACGTCGTGACTGGGAAAACCCTGGCGTTACCCAACT
TAATCGCCTTGCAGCACATCCCCCTTTCGCCAGCTGGCGTAATAGCGAAGAGGCCCGCACCGATCGCCCT
TCCCAACAGTTGCGCAGCCTGAATGGCGAATGGCGCCTGATGCGGTATTTTCTCCTTACGCATCTGTGCG
GTATTTCACACCGCATATGGTGCACTCTCAGTACAATCTGCTCTGATGCCGCATAGTTAAGCCAGCCCCG
ACACCCGCCAACACCCGCTGACGCGCCCTGACGGGCTTGTCTGCTCCCGGCATCCGCTTACAGACAAGCT
GTGACGAAGACAAGTTTTAGAGCTAGAAATAGCAAGTTAAAATAAGGCTAGTCCGTTATCAACTGAGACC
ATCATTGTCACATGTGAGCAAAAGGCCAGCAAAAGGCCAGGAACCGTAAAAAGGCCGCGTTGCTGGCGTT
TTTCCATAGGCTCCGCCCCCCTGACGAGCATCACAAAAATCGACGCTCAAGTCAGAGGTGGCGAAACCCG
ACAGGACTATAAAGATACCAGGCGTTTCCCCCTGGAAGCTCCCTCGTGCGCTCTCCTGTTCCGACCCTGC
CGCTTACCGGATACCTGTCCGCCTTTCTCCCTTCGGGAAGCGTGGCGCTTTCTCATAGCTCACGCTGTAG
GTATCTCAGTTCGGTGTAGGTCGTTCGCTCCAAGCTGGGCTGTGTGCACGAACCCCCCGTTCAGCCCGAC
CGCTGCGCCTTATCCGGTAACTATCGTCTTGAGTCCAACCCGGTAAGACACGACTTATCGCCACTGGCAG
CAGCCACTGGTAACAGGATTAGCAGAGCGAGGTATGTAGGCGGTGCTACAGAGTTCTTGAAGTGGTGGCC
TAACTACGGCTACACTAGAAGAACAGTATTTGGTATCTGCGCTCTGCTGAAGCCAGTTACCTTCGGAAAA
AGAGTTGGTAGCTCTTGATCCGGCAAACAAACCACCGCTGGTAGCGGTGGTTTTTTTGTTTGCAAGCAGC
AGATTACGCGCAGAAAAAAAGGATCTCAAGAAGATCCTTTGATCTTTTCTACGGGGTCTGACGCTCAGTG
GAACGAAAACTCACGTTAAGGGATTTTGGTCATGAGATTATCAAAAAGGATCTTCACCTAGATCCTTTTA
AATTAAAAATGAAGTTTTAAATCAAGCCCAATCTGAATAATGTTACAACCAATTAACCAATTCTGATTAG
AAAAACTCATCGAGCATCAAATGAAACTGCAATTTATTCATATCAGGATTATCAATACCATATTTTTGAA
AAAGCCGTTTCTGTAATGAAGGAGAAAACTCACCGAGGCAGTTCCATAGGATGGCAAGATCCTGGTATCG
GTCTGCGATTCCGACTCGTCCAACATCAATACAACCTATTAATTTCCCCTCGTCAAAAATAAGGTTATCA
AGTGAGAAATCACCATGAGTGACGACTGAATCCGGTGAGAATGGCAAAAGTTTATGCATTTCTTTCCAGA
CTTGTTCAACAGGCCAGCCATTACGCTCGTCATCAAAATCACTCGCATCAACCAAACCGTTATTCATTCG
TGATTGCGCCTGAGCGAGACGAAATACGCGATCGCTGTTAAAAGGACAATTACAAACAGGAATCGAATGC
AACCGGCGCAGGAACACTGCCAGCGCATCAACAATATTTTCACCTGAATCAGGATATTCTTCTAATACCT
GGAATGCTGTTTTTCCGGGGATCGCAGTGGTGAGTAACCATGCATCATCAGGAGTACGGATAAAATGCTT
GATGGTCGGAAGAGGCATAAATTCCGTCAGCCAGTTTAGTCTGACCATCTCATCTGTAACATCATTGGCA
ACGCTACCTTTGCCATGTTTCAGAAACAACTCTGGCGCATCGGGCTTCCCATACAAGCGATAGATTGTCG
CACCTGATTGCCCGACATTATCGCGAGCCCATTTATACCCATATAAATCAGCATCCATGTTGGAATTTAA
TCGCGGCCTCGACGTTTCCCGTTGAATATGGCTCATAACACCCCTTGTATTACTGTTTATGTAAGCAGAC
AGTTTTATTGTTCATGATGATATATTTTTATCTTGTGCAATGTAACATCAGAGATTTTGAGACACGGGCC
AGAGCTGCA
